>Addgene plasmid #127643 | pLentiCRISPRv2 sgBLM10 | addgene full sequence | sequence record 248927 | Addgene NGS Result
GTCGACGGATCGGGAGATCTCCCGATCCCCTATGGTGCACTCTCAGTACAATCTGCTCTGATGCCGCATA
GTTAAGCCAGTATCTGCTCCCTGCTTGTGTGTTGGAGGTCGCTGAGTAGTGCGCGAGCAAAATTTAAGCT
ACAACAAGGCAAGGCTTGACCGACAATTGCATGAAGAATCTGCTTAGGGTTAGGCGTTTTGCGCTGCTTC
GCGATGTACGGGCCAGATATACGCGTTGACATTGATTATTGACTAGTTATTAATAGTAATCAATTACGGG
GTCATTAGTTCATAGCCCATATATGGAGTTCCGCGTTACATAACTTACGGTAAATGGCCCGCCTGGCTGA
CCGCCCAACGACCCCCGCCCATTGACGTCAATAATGACGTATGTTCCCATAGTAACGCCAATAGGGACTT
TCCATTGACGTCAATGGGTGGAGTATTTACGGTAAACTGCCCACTTGGCAGTACATCAAGTGTATCATAT
GCCAAGTACGCCCCCTATTGACGTCAATGACGGTAAATGGCCCGCCTGGCATTATGCCCAGTACATGACC
TTATGGGACTTTCCTACTTGGCAGTACATCTACGTATTAGTCATCGCTATTACCATGGTGATGCGGTTTT
GGCAGTACATCAATGGGCGTGGATAGCGGTTTGACTCACGGGGATTTCCAAGTCTCCACCCCATTGACGT
CAATGGGAGTTTGTTTTGGCACCAAAATCAACGGGACTTTCCAAAATGTCGTAACAACTCCGCCCCATTG
ACGCAAATGGGCGGTAGGCGTGTACGGTGGGAGGTCTATATAAGCAGCGCGTTTTGCCTGTACTGGGTCT
CTCTGGTTAGACCAGATCTGAGCCTGGGAGCTCTCTGGCTAACTAGGGAACCCACTGCTTAAGCCTCAAT
AAAGCTTGCCTTGAGTGCTTCAAGTAGTGTGTGCCCGTCTGTTGTGTGACTCTGGTAACTAGAGATCCCT
CAGACCCTTTTAGTCAGTGTGGAAAATCTCTAGCAGTGGCGCCCGAACAGGGACTTGAAAGCGAAAGGGA
AACCAGAGGAGCTCTCTCGACGCAGGACTCGGCTTGCTGAAGCGCGCACGGCAAGAGGCGAGGGGCGGCG
ACTGGTGAGTACGCCAAAAATTTTGACTAGCGGAGGCTAGAAGGAGAGAGATGGGTGCGAGAGCGTCAGT
ATTAAGCGGGGGAGAATTAGATCGCGATGGGAAAAAATTCGGTTAAGGCCAGGGGGAAAGAAAAAATATA
AATTAAAACATATAGTATGGGCAAGCAGGGAGCTAGAACGATTCGCAGTTAATCCTGGCCTGTTAGAAAC
ATCAGAAGGCTGTAGACAAATACTGGGACAGCTACAACCATCCCTTCAGACAGGATCAGAAGAACTTAGA
TCATTATATAATACAGTAGCAACCCTCTATTGTGTGCATCAAAGGATAGAGATAAAAGACACCAAGGAAG
CTTTAGACAAGATAGAGGAAGAGCAAAACAAAAGTAAGACCACCGCACAGCAAGCGGCCGCTGATCTTCA
GACCTGGAGGAGGAGATATGAGGGACAATTGGAGAAGTGAATTATATAAATATAAAGTAGTAAAAATTGA
ACCATTAGGAGTAGCACCCACCAAGGCAAAGAGAAGAGTGGTGCAGAGAGAAAAAAGAGCAGTGGGAATA
GGAGCTTTGTTCCTTGGGTTCTTGGGAGCAGCAGGAAGCACTATGGGCGCAGCGTCAATGACGCTGACGG
TACAGGCCAGACAATTATTGTCTGGTATAGTGCAGCAGCAGAACAATTTGCTGAGGGCTATTGAGGCGCA
ACAGCATCTGTTGCAACTCACAGTCTGGGGCATCAAGCAGCTCCAGGCAAGAATCCTGGCTGTGGAAAGA
TACCTAAAGGATCAACAGCTCCTGGGGATTTGGGGTTGCTCTGGAAAACTCATTTGCACCACTGCTGTGC
CTTGGAATGCTAGTTGGAGTAATAAATCTCTGGAACAGATTTGGAATCACACGACCTGGATGGAGTGGGA
CAGAGAAATTAACAATTACACAAGCTTAATACACTCCTTAATTGAAGAATCGCAAAACCAGCAAGAAAAG
AATGAACAAGAATTATTGGAATTAGATAAATGGGCAAGTTTGTGGAATTGGTTTAACATAACAAATTGGC
TGTGGTATATAAAATTATTCATAATGATAGTAGGAGGCTTGGTAGGTTTAAGAATAGTTTTTGCTGTACT
TTCTATAGTGAATAGAGTTAGGCAGGGATATTCACCATTATCGTTTCAGACCCACCTCCCAACCCCGAGG
GGACCCGACAGGCCCGAAGGAATAGAAGAAGAAGGTGGAGAGAGAGACAGAGACAGATCCATTCGATTAG
TGAACGGATCGGCACTGCGTGCGCCAATTCTGCAGACAAATGGCAGTATTCATCCACAATTTTAAAAGAA
AAGGGGGGATTGGGGGGTACAGTGCAGGGGAAAGAATAGTAGACATAATAGCAACAGACATACAAACTAA
AGAATTACAAAAACAAATTACAAAAATTCAAAATTTTCGGGTTTATTACAGGGACAGCAGAGATCCAGTT
TGGTTAATTAAGGTACCGAGGGCCTATTTCCCATGATTCCTTCATATTTGCATATACGATACAAGGCTGT
TAGAGAGATAATTAGAATTAATTTGACTGTAAACACAAAGATATTAGTACAAAATACGTGACGTAGAAAG
TAATAATTTCTTGGGTAGTTTGCAGTTTTAAAATTATGTTTTAAAATGGACTATCATATGCTTACCGTAA
CTTGAAAGTATTTCGATTTCTTGGCTTTATATATCTTGTGGAAAGGACGAAACACCGGGAACGAACTGCT
TCAGCAGGTTTTAGAGCTAGAAATAGCAAGTTAAAATAAGGCTAGTCCGTTATCAACTTGAAAAAGTGGC
ACCGAGTCGGTGCTTTTTTGAATTCGCTAGCTAGGTCTTGAAAGGAGTGGGAATTGGCTCCGGTGCCCGT
CAGTGGGCAGAGCGCACATCGCCCACAGTCCCCGAGAAGTTGGGGGGAGGGGTCGGCAATTGATCCGGTG
CCTAGAGAAGGTGGCGCGGGGTAAACTGGGAAAGTGATGTCGTGTACTGGCTCCGCCTTTTTCCCGAGGG
TGGGGGAGAACCGTATATAAGTGCAGTAGTCGCCGTGAACGTTCTTTTTCGCAACGGGTTTGCCGCCAGA
ACACAGGACCGGTTCTAGAGCGCTGCCACCATGGACAAGAAGTACAGCATCGGCCTGGACATCGGCACCA
ACTCTGTGGGCTGGGCCGTGATCACCGACGAGTACAAGGTGCCCAGCAAGAAATTCAAGGTGCTGGGCAA
CACCGACCGGCACAGCATCAAGAAGAACCTGATCGGAGCCCTGCTGTTCGACAGCGGCGAAACAGCCGAG
GCCACCCGGCTGAAGAGAACCGCCAGAAGAAGATACACCAGACGGAAGAACCGGATCTGCTATCTGCAAG
AGATCTTCAGCAACGAGATGGCCAAGGTGGACGACAGCTTCTTCCACAGACTGGAAGAGTCCTTCCTGGT
GGAAGAGGATAAGAAGCACGAGCGGCACCCCATCTTCGGCAACATCGTGGACGAGGTGGCCTACCACGAG
AAGTACCCCACCATCTACCACCTGAGAAAGAAACTGGTGGACAGCACCGACAAGGCCGACCTGCGGCTGA
TCTATCTGGCCCTGGCCCACATGATCAAGTTCCGGGGCCACTTCCTGATCGAGGGCGACCTGAACCCCGA
CAACAGCGACGTGGACAAGCTGTTCATCCAGCTGGTGCAGACCTACAACCAGCTGTTCGAGGAAAACCCC
ATCAACGCCAGCGGCGTGGACGCCAAGGCCATCCTGTCTGCCAGACTGAGCAAGAGCAGACGGCTGGAAA
ATCTGATCGCCCAGCTGCCCGGCGAGAAGAAGAATGGCCTGTTCGGAAACCTGATTGCCCTGAGCCTGGG
CCTGACCCCCAACTTCAAGAGCAACTTCGACCTGGCCGAGGATGCCAAACTGCAGCTGAGCAAGGACACC
TACGACGACGACCTGGACAACCTGCTGGCCCAGATCGGCGACCAGTACGCCGACCTGTTTCTGGCCGCCA
AGAACCTGTCCGACGCCATCCTGCTGAGCGACATCCTGAGAGTGAACACCGAGATCACCAAGGCCCCCCT
GAGCGCCTCTATGATCAAGAGATACGACGAGCACCACCAGGACCTGACCCTGCTGAAAGCTCTCGTGCGG
CAGCAGCTGCCTGAGAAGTACAAAGAGATTTTCTTCGACCAGAGCAAGAACGGCTACGCCGGCTACATTG
ACGGCGGAGCCAGCCAGGAAGAGTTCTACAAGTTCATCAAGCCCATCCTGGAAAAGATGGACGGCACCGA
GGAACTGCTCGTGAAGCTGAACAGAGAGGACCTGCTGCGGAAGCAGCGGACCTTCGACAACGGCAGCATC
CCCCACCAGATCCACCTGGGAGAGCTGCACGCCATTCTGCGGCGGCAGGAAGATTTTTACCCATTCCTGA
AGGACAACCGGGAAAAGATCGAGAAGATCCTGACCTTCCGCATCCCCTACTACGTGGGCCCTCTGGCCAG
GGGAAACAGCAGATTCGCCTGGATGACCAGAAAGAGCGAGGAAACCATCACCCCCTGGAACTTCGAGGAA
GTGGTGGACAAGGGCGCTTCCGCCCAGAGCTTCATCGAGCGGATGACCAACTTCGATAAGAACCTGCCCA
ACGAGAAGGTGCTGCCCAAGCACAGCCTGCTGTACGAGTACTTCACCGTGTATAACGAGCTGACCAAAGT
GAAATACGTGACCGAGGGAATGAGAAAGCCCGCCTTCCTGAGCGGCGAGCAGAAAAAGGCCATCGTGGAC
CTGCTGTTCAAGACCAACCGGAAAGTGACCGTGAAGCAGCTGAAAGAGGACTACTTCAAGAAAATCGAGT
GCTTCGACTCCGTGGAAATCTCCGGCGTGGAAGATCGGTTCAACGCCTCCCTGGGCACATACCACGATCT
GCTGAAAATTATCAAGGACAAGGACTTCCTGGACAATGAGGAAAACGAGGACATTCTGGAAGATATCGTG
CTGACCCTGACACTGTTTGAGGACAGAGAGATGATCGAGGAACGGCTGAAAACCTATGCCCACCTGTTCG
ACGACAAAGTGATGAAGCAGCTGAAGCGGCGGAGATACACCGGCTGGGGCAGGCTGAGCCGGAAGCTGAT
CAACGGCATCCGGGACAAGCAGTCCGGCAAGACAATCCTGGATTTCCTGAAGTCCGACGGCTTCGCCAAC
AGAAACTTCATGCAGCTGATCCACGACGACAGCCTGACCTTTAAAGAGGACATCCAGAAAGCCCAGGTGT
CCGGCCAGGGCGATAGCCTGCACGAGCACATTGCCAATCTGGCCGGCAGCCCCGCCATTAAGAAGGGCAT
CCTGCAGACAGTGAAGGTGGTGGACGAGCTCGTGAAAGTGATGGGCCGGCACAAGCCCGAGAACATCGTG
ATCGAAATGGCCAGAGAGAACCAGACCACCCAGAAGGGACAGAAGAACAGCCGCGAGAGAATGAAGCGGA
TCGAAGAGGGCATCAAAGAGCTGGGCAGCCAGATCCTGAAAGAACACCCCGTGGAAAACACCCAGCTGCA
GAACGAGAAGCTGTACCTGTACTACCTGCAGAATGGGCGGGATATGTACGTGGACCAGGAACTGGACATC
AACCGGCTGTCCGACTACGATGTGGACCATATCGTGCCTCAGAGCTTTCTGAAGGACGACTCCATCGACA
ACAAGGTGCTGACCAGAAGCGACAAGAACCGGGGCAAGAGCGACAACGTGCCCTCCGAAGAGGTCGTGAA
GAAGATGAAGAACTACTGGCGGCAGCTGCTGAACGCCAAGCTGATTACCCAGAGAAAGTTCGACAATCTG
ACCAAGGCCGAGAGAGGCGGCCTGAGCGAACTGGATAAGGCCGGCTTCATCAAGAGACAGCTGGTGGAAA
CCCGGCAGATCACAAAGCACGTGGCACAGATCCTGGACTCCCGGATGAACACTAAGTACGACGAGAATGA
CAAGCTGATCCGGGAAGTGAAAGTGATCACCCTGAAGTCCAAGCTGGTGTCCGATTTCCGGAAGGATTTC
CAGTTTTACAAAGTGCGCGAGATCAACAACTACCACCACGCCCACGACGCCTACCTGAACGCCGTCGTGG
GAACCGCCCTGATCAAAAAGTACCCTAAGCTGGAAAGCGAGTTCGTGTACGGCGACTACAAGGTGTACGA
CGTGCGGAAGATGATCGCCAAGAGCGAGCAGGAAATCGGCAAGGCTACCGCCAAGTACTTCTTCTACAGC
AACATCATGAACTTTTTCAAGACCGAGATTACCCTGGCCAACGGCGAGATCCGGAAGCGGCCTCTGATCG
AGACAAACGGCGAAACCGGGGAGATCGTGTGGGATAAGGGCCGGGATTTTGCCACCGTGCGGAAAGTGCT
GAGCATGCCCCAAGTGAATATCGTGAAAAAGACCGAGGTGCAGACAGGCGGCTTCAGCAAAGAGTCTATC
CTGCCCAAGAGGAACAGCGATAAGCTGATCGCCAGAAAGAAGGACTGGGACCCTAAGAAGTACGGCGGCT
TCGACAGCCCCACCGTGGCCTATTCTGTGCTGGTGGTGGCCAAAGTGGAAAAGGGCAAGTCCAAGAAACT
GAAGAGTGTGAAAGAGCTGCTGGGGATCACCATCATGGAAAGAAGCAGCTTCGAGAAGAATCCCATCGAC
TTTCTGGAAGCCAAGGGCTACAAAGAAGTGAAAAAGGACCTGATCATCAAGCTGCCTAAGTACTCCCTGT
TCGAGCTGGAAAACGGCCGGAAGAGAATGCTGGCCTCTGCCGGCGAACTGCAGAAGGGAAACGAACTGGC
CCTGCCCTCCAAATATGTGAACTTCCTGTACCTGGCCAGCCACTATGAGAAGCTGAAGGGCTCCCCCGAG
GATAATGAGCAGAAACAGCTGTTTGTGGAACAGCACAAGCACTACCTGGACGAGATCATCGAGCAGATCA
GCGAGTTCTCCAAGAGAGTGATCCTGGCCGACGCTAATCTGGACAAAGTGCTGTCCGCCTACAACAAGCA
CCGGGATAAGCCCATCAGAGAGCAGGCCGAGAATATCATCCACCTGTTTACCCTGACCAATCTGGGAGCC
CCTGCCGCCTTCAAGTACTTTGACACCACCATCGACCGGAAGAGGTACACCAGCACCAAAGAGGTGCTGG
ACGCCACCCTGATCCACCAGAGCATCACCGGCCTGTACGAGACACGGATCGACCTGTCTCAGCTGGGAGG
CGACAAGCGACCTGCCGCCACAAAGAAGGCTGGACAGGCTAAGAAGAAGAAAGATTACAAAGACGATGAC
GATAAGGGATCCGGCGCAACAAACTTCTCTCTGCTGAAACAAGCCGGAGATGTCGAAGAGAATCCTGGAC
CGACCGAGTACAAGCCCACGGTGCGCCTCGCCACCCGCGACGACGTCCCCAGGGCCGTACGCACCCTCGC
CGCCGCGTTCGCCGACTACCCCGCCACGCGCCACACCGTCGATCCGGACCGCCACATCGAGCGGGTCACC
GAGCTGCAAGAACTCTTCCTCACGCGCGTCGGGCTCGACATCGGCAAGGTGTGGGTCGCGGACGACGGCG
CCGCGGTGGCGGTCTGGACCACGCCGGAGAGCGTCGAAGCGGGGGCGGTGTTCGCCGAGATCGGCCCGCG
CATGGCCGAGTTGAGCGGTTCCCGGCTGGCCGCGCAGCAACAGATGGAAGGCCTCCTGGCGCCGCACCGG
CCCAAGGAGCCCGCGTGGTTCCTGGCCACCGTCGGAGTCTCGCCCGACCACCAGGGCAAGGGTCTGGGCA
GCGCCGTCGTGCTCCCCGGAGTGGAGGCGGCCGAGCGCGCCGGGGTGCCCGCCTTCCTGGAGACCTCCGC
GCCCCGCAACCTCCCCTTCTACGAGCGGCTCGGCTTCACCGTCACCGCCGACGTCGAGGTGCCCGAAGGA
CCGCGCACCTGGTGCATGACCCGCAAGCCCGGTGCCTGAACGCGTTAAGTCGACAATCAACCTCTGGATT
ACAAAATTTGTGAAAGATTGACTGGTATTCTTAACTATGTTGCTCCTTTTACGCTATGTGGATACGCTGC
TTTAATGCCTTTGTATCATGCTATTGCTTCCCGTATGGCTTTCATTTTCTCCTCCTTGTATAAATCCTGG
TTGCTGTCTCTTTATGAGGAGTTGTGGCCCGTTGTCAGGCAACGTGGCGTGGTGTGCACTGTGTTTGCTG
ACGCAACCCCCACTGGTTGGGGCATTGCCACCACCTGTCAGCTCCTTTCCGGGACTTTCGCTTTCCCCCT
CCCTATTGCCACGGCGGAACTCATCGCCGCCTGCCTTGCCCGCTGCTGGACAGGGGCTCGGCTGTTGGGC
ACTGACAATTCCGTGGTGTTGTCGGGGAAATCATCGTCCTTTCCTTGGCTGCTCGCCTGTGTTGCCACCT
GGATTCTGCGCGGGACGTCCTTCTGCTACGTCCCTTCGGCCCTCAATCCAGCGGACCTTCCTTCCCGCGG
CCTGCTGCCGGCTCTGCGGCCTCTTCCGCGTCTTCGCCTTCGCCCTCAGACGAGTCGGATCTCCCTTTGG
GCCGCCTCCCCGCGTCGACTTTAAGACCAATGACTTACAAGGCAGCTGTAGATCTTAGCCACTTTTTAAA
AGAAAAGGGGGGACTGGAAGGGCTAATTCACTCCCAACGAAGACAAGATCTGCTTTTTGCTTGTACTGGG
TCTCTCTGGTTAGACCAGATCTGAGCCTGGGAGCTCTCTGGCTAACTAGGGAACCCACTGCTTAAGCCTC
AATAAAGCTTGCCTTGAGTGCTTCAAGTAGTGTGTGCCCGTCTGTTGTGTGACTCTGGTAACTAGAGATC
CCTCAGACCCTTTTAGTCAGTGTGGAAAATCTCTAGCAGGGCCCGTTTAAACCCGCTGATCAGCCTCGAC
TGTGCCTTCTAGTTGCCAGCCATCTGTTGTTTGCCCCTCCCCCGTGCCTTCCTTGACCCTGGAAGGTGCC
ACTCCCACTGTCCTTTCCTAATAAAATGAGGAAATTGCATCGCATTGTCTGAGTAGGTGTCATTCTATTC
TGGGGGGTGGGGTGGGGCAGGACAGCAAGGGGGAGGATTGGGAAGACAATAGCAGGCATGCTGGGGATGC
GGTGGGCTCTATGGCTTCTGAGGCGGAAAGAACCAGCTGGGGCTCTAGGGGGTATCCCC
[124 nt withheld, positions 9300-9423]
C
[91 nt withheld, positions 9425-9515]
A
[49 nt withheld, positions 9517-9565]
CCTTTGACGTTGGAGTCCACGTTCTTT
[37 nt withheld, positions 9593-9629]
ACCCTATCTCGGTCTATTCTTTTGATTTATAAGGGATTTTGCCGATTTCGGCCTATTGGTTAAAAAATGA
GCTGATTTAACAAAAATTTAACGCGAATTAATTCTGTGGAATGTGTGTCAGTTAGGGTGTGGAAAGTCCC
CAGGCTCCCCAGCAGGCAGAAGTATGCAAAGCATGCATCTCAATTAGTCAGCAACCAGGTGTGGAAAGTC
CCCAGGCTCCCCAGCAGGCAGAAGTATGCAAAGCATGCATCTCAATTAGTCAGCAACCATAGTCCCGCCC
CTAACTCCGCCCATCCCGCCCCTAACTCCGCCCAGTTCCGCCCATTCTCCGCCCCATGGCTGACTAATTT
TTTTTATTTATGCAGAGGCCGAGGCCGCCTCTGCCTCTGAGCTATTCCAGAAGTAGTGAGGAGGCTTTTT
TGGAGGCCTAGGCTTTTGCAAAAAGCTCCCGGGAGCTTGTATATCCATTTTCGGATCTGATCAGCACGTG
TTGACAATTAATCATCGGCATAGTATATCGGCATAGTATAATACGACAAGGTGAGGAACTAAACCATGGC
CAAGTTGACCAGTGCCGTTCCGGTGCTCACCGCGCGCGACGTCGCCGGAGCGGTCGAGTTCTGGACCGAC
CGGCTCGGGTTCTCCCGGGACTTCGTGGAGGACGACTTCGCCGGTGTGGTCCGGGACGACGTGACCCTGT
TCATCAGCGCGGTCCAGGACCAGGTGGTGCCGGACAACACCCTGGCCTGGGTGTGGGTGCGCGGCCTGGA
CGAGCTGTACGCCGAGTGGTCGGAGGTCGTGTCCACGAACTTCCGGGACGCCTCCGGGCCGGCCATGACC
GAGATCGGCGAGCAGCCGTGGGGGCGGGAGTTCGCCCTGCGCGACCCGGCCGGCAACTGCGTGCACTTCG
TGGCCGAGGAGCAGGACTGACACGTGCTACGAGATTTCGATTCCACCGCCGCCTTCTATGAAAGGTTGGG
CTTCGGAATCGTTTTCCGGGACGCCGGCTGGATGATCCTCCAGCGCGGGGATCTCATGCTGGAGTTCTTC
GCCCACCCCAACTTGTTTATTGCAGCTTATAATGGTTACAAATAAAGCAATAGCATCACAAATTTCACAA
ATAAAGCATTTTTTTCACTGCATTCTAGTTGTGGTTTGTCCAAACTCATCAATGTATCTTATCATGTCTG
TATACCGTCGACCTCTAGCTAGAGCTTGGCGTAATCATGGTCATAGCTGTTTCCTGTGTGAAATTGTTAT
CCGCTCACAATTCCACACAACATACGAGCCGGAAGCATAAAGTGTAAAGCCTGGGGTGCCTAATGAGTGA
GCTAACTCACATTAATTGCGTTGCGCTCACTGCCCGCTTTCCAGTCGGGAAACCTGTCGTGCCAGCTGCA
TTAATGAATCGGCCAACGCGCGGGGAGAGGCGGTTTGCGTATTGGGCGCTCTTCCGCTTCCTCGCTCACT
GACTCGCTGCGCTCGGTCGTTCGGCTGCGGCGAGCGGTATCAGCTCACTCAAAGGCGGTAATACGGTTAT
CCACAGAATCAGGGGATAACGCAGGAAAGAACATGTGAGCAAAAGGCCAGCAAAAGGCCAGGAACCGTAA
AAAGGCCGCGTTGCTGGCGTTTTTCCATAGGCTCCGCCCCCCTGACGAGCATCACAAAAATCGACGCTCA
AGTCAGAGGTGGCGAAACCCGACAGGACTATAAAGATACCAGGCGTTTCCCCCTGGAAGCTCCCTCGTGC
GCTCTCCTGTTCCGACCCTGCCGCTTACCGGATACCTGTCCGCCTTTCTCCCTTCGGGAAGCGTGGCGCT
TTCTCATAGCTCACGCTGTAGGTATCTCAGTTCGGTGTAGGTCGTTCGCTCCAAGCTGGGCTGTGTGCAC
GAACCCCCCGTTCAGCCCGACCGCTGCGCCTTATCCGGTAACTATCGTCTTGAGTCCAACCCGGTAAGAC
ACGACTTATCGCCACTGGCAGCAGCCACTGGTAACAGGATTAGCAGAGCGAGGTATGTAGGCGGTGCTAC
AGAGTTCTTGAAGTGGTGGCCTAACTACGGCTACACTAGAAGAACAGTATTTGGTATCTGCGCTCTGCTG
AAGCCAGTTACCTTCGGAAAAAGAGTTGGTAGCTCTTGATCCGGCAAACAAACCACCGCTGGTAGCGGTG
GTTTTTTTGTTTGCAAGCAGCAGATTACGCGCAGAAAAAAAGGATCTCAAGAAGATCCTTTGATCTTTTC
TACGGGGTCTGACGCTCAGTGGAACGAAAACTCACGTTAAGGGATTTTGGTCATGAGATTATCAAAAAGG
ATCTTCACCTAGATCCTTTTAAATTAAAAATGAAGTTTTAAATCAATCTAAAGTATATATGAGTAAACTT
GGTCTGACAGTTACCAATGCTTAATCAGTGAGGCACCTATCTCAGCGATCTGTCTATTTCGTTCATCCAT
AGTTGCCTGACTCCCCGTCGTGTAGATAACTACGATACGGGAGGGCTTACCATCTGGCCCCAGTGCTGCA
ATGATACCGCGAGACCCACGCTCACCGGCTCCAGATTTATCAGCAATAAACCAGCCAGCCGGAAGGGCCG
AGCGCAGAAGTGGTCCTGCAACTTTATCCGCCTCCATCCAGTCTATTAATTGTTGCCGGGAAGCTAGAGT
AAGTAGTTCGCCAGTTAATAGTTTGCGCAACGTTGTTGCCATTGCTACAGGCATCGTGGTGTCACGCTCG
TCGTTTGGTATGGCTTCATTCAGCTCCGGTTCCCAACGATCAAGGCGAGTTACATGATCCCCCATGTTGT
GCAAAAAAGCGGTTAGCTCCTTCGGTCCTCCGATCGTTGTCAGAAGTAAGTTGGCCGCAGTGTTATCACT
CATGGTTATGGCAGCACTGCATAATTCTCTTACTGTCATGCCATCCGTAAGATGCTTTTCTGTGACTGGT
GAGTACTCAACCAAGTCATTCTGAGAATAGTGTATGCGGCGACCGAGTTGCTCTTGCCCGGCGTCAATAC
GGGATAATACCGCGCCACATAGCAGAACTTTAAAAGTGCTCATCATTGGAAAACGTTCTTCGGGGCGAAA
ACTCTCAAGGATCTTACCGCTGTTGAGATCCAGTTCGATGTAACCCACTCGTGCACCCAACTGATCTTCA
GCATCTTTTACTTTCACCAGCGTTTCTGGGTGAGCAAAAACAGGAAGGCAAAATGCCGCAAAAAAGGGAA
TAAGGGCGACACGGAAATGTTGAATACTCATACTCTTCCTTTTTCAATATTATTGAAGCATTTATCAGGG
TTATTGTCTCATGAGCGGATACATATTTGAATGTATTTAGAAAAATAAACAAATAGGGGTTCCGCGCACA
TTTCCCCGAAAAGTGCCACCTGAC
Features (pLannotate 1.2.2; 33 found; start..end, strand, type, name):
     31..83      -  misc_feature   bom (fragment): basis of mobility region from pBR322
    238..617     +  enhancer       CMV enhancer: human cytomegalovirus immediate early enhancer
    618..817     +  promoter       CMV promoter: human cytomegalovirus (CMV) immediate early promoter
    835..1015    +  LTR            5' LTR (truncated): truncated 5' long terminal repeat (LTR) from HIV-1
   1062..1187    +  misc_feature   HIV-1 Ψ: packaging signal of human immunodeficiency virus type 1
   1171..1534    +  CDS            HIV-1 gag (fragment): gag protein from human immunodeficiency virus 1; gag
   1680..1913    +  misc_feature   RRE: The Rev response element (RRE) of HIV-1 allows for Rev-dependent mRNA export from the nucleus to the cytoplasm.
   2290..2390    +  CDS            Rev (fragment): human immunodeficiency virus 1 (HIV-1) Rev protein; rev; enhances nuclear export of unspliced and incompletely spliced viral mRNAs
   2440..2557    +  misc_feature   cPPT/CTS: central polypurine tract and central termination sequence of HIV-1
   2608..2848    +  promoter       U6 promoter: RNA polymerase III promoter for human U6 snRNA
   2878..2953    +  misc_RNA       gRNA scaffold: guide RNA scaffold for the Streptococcus pyogenes CRISPR/Cas9 system
   2971..2989    +  CDS            small t antigen (fragment): SV40 (simian virus 40) small t antigen
   3015..3226    +  promoter       EF-1α core promoter: core promoter for human elongation factor EF-1α
   3251..7354    +  CDS            Cas9: Cas9 (Csn1) endonuclease from the Streptococcus pyogenes Type II CRISPR/Cas system generates RNA-guided double strand breaks in DNA
   7492..8089    +  CDS            PuroR (fragment): puromycin N-acetyltransferase; pac from Streptomyces; confers resistance to puromycin
   8105..8693    +  misc_feature   WPRE: woodchuck hepatitis virus posttranscriptional regulatory element
   8744..8763    +  misc_feature   cPPT/CTS (fragment): central polypurine tract and central termination sequence of HIV-1
   8765..8998    +  LTR            3' LTR (ΔU3): self-inactivating 3' long terminal repeat (LTR) from HIV-1
   9030..9254    +  polyA_signal   bGH poly(A) signal: bovine growth hormone polyadenylation signal
   9258..9279    +  promoter       SV40 promoter (fragment): SV40 enhancer and early promoter
   9300..9728    +  rep_origin     f1 ori (sequence partly withheld): f1 bacteriophage origin of replication; arrow indicates direction of (+) strand synthesis
   9742..10071   +  promoter       SV40 promoter: SV40 enhancer and early promoter
  10119..10166   +  promoter       EM7 promoter: synthetic bacterial promoter&nbsp
  10185..10559   +  CDS            BleoR: antibiotic-binding protein; Sh ble from Streptoalloteichus hindustanus; confers resistance to bleomycin, phleomycin, and Zeocin™
  10569..10694   +  CDS            ble (fragment): BLE_KLEPN - Experimental evidence at protein level: Swiss-Prot protein existence level 1. Binding protein with a strong affinity to the bleomycin family of antibiotics. Binds to CL990; an antimitotic-antibiotic compound. From Klebsiella pneumoniae.
  10689..10810   +  polyA_signal   SV40 poly(A) signal: SV40 polyadenylation signal
  10881..10903   -  protein_bind   lac operator (fragment): The lac repressor binds to the lac operator to inhibit transcription in E. coli. This inhibition can be relieved by adding lactose or isopropyl-β-D-thiogalactopyranoside (IPTG). lac repressor encoded by lacI
  10907..10937   -  promoter       lac promoter: promoter for the E. coli lac operon
  10952..10973   -  protein_bind   CAP binding site: CAP binding activates transcription in the presence of cAMP. E. coli catabolite activator protein
  10986..11078   -  CDS            lacI (fragment): lac repressor; lacI; The lac repressor binds to the lac operator to inhibit transcription in E. coli. This inhibition can be relieved by adding lactose or isopropyl-β-D-thiogalactopyranoside (IPTG).
  11261..11849   -  rep_origin     ori: high-copy-number ColE1/pMB1/pBR322/pUC origin of replication
  12020..12880   -  CDS            AmpR: β-lactamase; bla; confers resistance to ampicillin, carbenicillin, and related antibiotics
  12881..12985   -  promoter       AmpR promoter: bla
