[The description below was written by a language model from this plasmid's Addgene catalogue record and pLannotate feature annotations shown in this document.]
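Description:
pLentiCRISPRv2 sgBLM10 is an all-in-one, third-generation-style lentiviral CRISPR/Cas9 vector built on the pLentiCRISPRv2 backbone and deposited for knock-out of human BLM, the Bloom syndrome helicase gene. The record is internally inconsistent on the target. The plasmid name and stated purpose point to BLM, whereas the insert field and gene link list an IRF3 sgRNA. The fields supplied cannot resolve this, so the guide's target should be checked against the sequence before use. In bacteria the plasmid is maintained by a high-copy ColE1/pUC-type origin with ampicillin resistance (AmpR). An f1 origin is also present.

The viral transfer cassette begins with a CMV enhancer/promoter fused to a truncated HIV-1 5' LTR, which drives genomic RNA production in packaging cells independently of Tat. It is followed by the Ψ packaging signal with a gag fragment, the RRE for Rev-dependent nuclear export, and the cPPT/CTS. Within this frame, a human U6 RNA polymerase III promoter expresses the 20-nt spacer joined to the S. pyogenes gRNA scaffold. An EF-1α core promoter drives S. pyogenes Cas9, followed by a puromycin N-acetyltransferase coding region. The linker between Cas9 and PuroR is not annotated in the feature table. A WPRE enhances transcript expression, and the ΔU3 self-inactivating 3' LTR disables LTR promoter activity after integration.

Outside the LTRs lie a bGH polyadenylation signal and an SV40/EM7-driven BleoR cassette with an SV40 poly(A) signal. This cassette is not transferred with the virus. The construct is typically packaged with helper plasmids, and the virus is used to transduce human cells, which are then selected with puromycin to obtain stable gene disruption.
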