Addgene plasmid #127643: pLentiCRISPRv2 sgBLM10
Purpose: Knock-out of human BLM
Depositing lab: Nicolas Manel. Depositing organization: Institut Curie. Publication: Bloom syndrome protein restrains innate immune sensing of micronuclei by cGAS. Gratia M, Rodero MP, Conrad C, Bou Samra E, Maurin M, Rice GI, Duffy D, Revy P, Petit F, Dale RC, Crow YJ, Amor-Gueret M, Manel N. J Exp Med. 2019 May 6;216(5):1199-1213. doi: 10.1084/jem.20181329. Epub 2019 Apr 1. PubMed 30936263.
Backbone
  Vector backbone: pLentiCRISPRv2
  Vector type: Lentiviral
  Selectable markers: Puromycin
Growth in bacteria
  Bacterial resistance: Ampicillin, 100 μg/mL
  Growth temperature: 30°C
  Growth strain: NEB Stable
  Copy number: High Copy
Gene/Insert
  Gene/Insert name: IRF3 sgRNA
  gRNA/shRNA sequence: GGAACGAACTGCTTCAGCAG
  Species: H. sapiens (human)
  Entrez Gene: IRF3 (a.k.a. IIAE7)
  Cloning method: Unknown
Terms and licenses: Academic/Nonprofit Terms; Industry Terms: Not Available to Industry
How to cite: pLentiCRISPRv2 sgBLM10 was a gift from Nicolas Manel (Addgene plasmid # 127643 ; http://n2t.net/addgene:127643 ; RRID:Addgene_127643)
